Addgene plasmid #113037: CMV-NLS-AcrIIA4
Purpose: Expression of SV40NLS-AcrIIA4 in mammalian cells (CMV promoter driven)
Depositing lab: Dominik Niopek. Depositing organization: Universitaet Heidelberg. Publication: Engineered anti-CRISPR proteins for optogenetic control of CRISPR-Cas9. Bubeck F, Hoffmann MD, Harteveld Z, Aschenbrenner S, Bietz A, Waldhauer MC, Borner K, Fakhiri J, Schmelas C, Dietz L, Grimm D, Correia BE, Eils R, Niopek D. Nat Methods. 2018 Oct 30. pii: 10.1038/s41592-018-0178-9. doi: 10.1038/s41592-018-0178-9. PubMed 30377362.
Backbone
  Vector backbone: pcDNA3.1
  Total vector size (bp): 5716
  Vector type: Mammalian Expression, CRISPR, Synthetic Biology
Growth in bacteria
  Bacterial resistance: Ampicillin, 100 μg/mL
  Growth temperature: 37°C
  Growth strain: DH5alpha
  Copy number: High Copy
Gene/Insert
  Gene/Insert name: SV40 NLS-AcrIIA4
Terms and licenses: Academic/Nonprofit Terms; Industry Terms: Not Available to Industry
Depositor comments: Addgene QC sequence analysis identified a mutation within NeoR/KanR, which results in an early stop codon. The effect of this mutation has not been determined experimentally. Ampicillin should be used for selection in bacteria.
How to cite: CMV-NLS-AcrIIA4 was a gift from Dominik Niopek (Addgene plasmid # 113037 ; http://n2t.net/addgene:113037 ; RRID:Addgene_113037)
