[The description below was written by a language model from this plasmid's Addgene catalogue record and pLannotate feature annotations shown in this document.]
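Description:
CMV-NLS-AcrIIA4 is a mammalian expression plasmid built on the pcDNA3.1 backbone (about 5.7 kb) that produces the anti-CRISPR protein AcrIIA4 fused to an SV40 nuclear localization signal. It is propagated in E. coli as a high-copy plasmid through a ColE1/pUC-type origin and selected with ampicillin via the bla gene under its own promoter. An f1 origin is also present, along with small remnants of lac regulatory sequence and a bom fragment from the cloning backbone.

The expression cassette consists of the human cytomegalovirus immediate-early enhancer and promoter, followed by a T7 promoter, and terminates in the bovine growth hormone polyadenylation signal. The automated annotation does not label the NLS-AcrIIA4 coding sequence itself, but the unannotated interval between the T7 promoter and the bGH poly(A) signal is where the catalogue-listed insert would be expected to sit. The short "HIV-1 LTR" and "ble" fragment calls are probably annotation artefacts of backbone sequence rather than functional parts.

A second cassette carries the SV40 early promoter, NeoR/KanR and the SV40 poly(A) signal, which normally allows G418 selection of stable mammalian lines. However, repository sequencing found a mutation creating an early stop codon in this gene. Its effect has not been tested, so neomycin-based selection should not be assumed to work. The depositor and repository sequences differ by only a few bases in length.

AcrIIA4 is a phage-derived inhibitor of Streptococcus pyogenes Cas9, and the NLS directs it to the nucleus, where Cas9 acts. The plasmid comes from work on engineering anti-CRISPR proteins for optogenetic control of CRISPR-Cas9. It allows constitutive expression of the inhibitor to suppress Cas9 activity in transfected mammalian cells.
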