Features (pLannotate 1.2.2; 19 found; start..end, strand, type, name):
     17..69      -  misc_feature   bom (fragment): basis of mobility region from pBR322
    224..603     +  enhancer       CMV enhancer: human cytomegalovirus immediate early enhancer
    604..807     +  promoter       CMV promoter: human cytomegalovirus (CMV) immediate early promoter
    803..836     +  LTR            5' LTR (truncated) (fragment): truncated 5' long terminal repeat (LTR) from HIV-1
    852..870     +  promoter       T7 promoter: promoter for bacteriophage T7 RNA polymerase
   1305..1529    +  polyA_signal   bGH poly(A) signal: bovine growth hormone polyadenylation signal
   1533..1554    +  promoter       SV40 promoter (fragment): SV40 enhancer and early promoter
   1575..2003    +  rep_origin     f1 ori (sequence partly withheld): f1 bacteriophage origin of replication; arrow indicates direction of (+) strand synthesis
   2017..2346    +  promoter       SV40 promoter: SV40 enhancer and early promoter
   2413..3204    +  CDS            neo: KKA2_KLEPN - Also known as kan, nptII. Experimental evidence at protein level: Swiss-Prot protein existence level 1. Resistance to kanamycin, neomycin, paromomycin, ribostamycin, butirosin and gentamicin B. From Klebsiella pneumoniae.
   3228..3386    +  CDS            ble (fragment): BLE_KLEPN - Experimental evidence at protein level: Swiss-Prot protein existence level 1. Binding protein with a strong affinity to the bleomycin family of antibiotics. Binds to CL990; an antimitotic-antibiotic compound. From Klebsiella pneumoniae.
   3381..3502    +  polyA_signal   SV40 poly(A) signal: SV40 polyadenylation signal
   3575..3591    -  protein_bind   lac operator: The lac repressor binds to the lac operator to inhibit transcription in E. coli. This inhibition can be relieved by adding lactose or isopropyl-β-D-thiogalactopyranoside (IPTG). lac repressor encoded by lacI
   3599..3629    -  promoter       lac promoter: promoter for the E. coli lac operon
   3644..3665    -  protein_bind   CAP binding site: CAP binding activates transcription in the presence of cAMP. E. coli catabolite activator protein
   3678..3770    -  CDS            lacI (fragment): lac repressor; lacI; The lac repressor binds to the lac operator to inhibit transcription in E. coli. This inhibition can be relieved by adding lactose or isopropyl-β-D-thiogalactopyranoside (IPTG).
   3953..4538    -  rep_origin     ori: high-copy-number ColE1/pMB1/pBR322/pUC origin of replication
   4709..5569    -  CDS            AmpR: β-lactamase; bla; confers resistance to ampicillin, carbenicillin, and related antibiotics
   5570..5674    -  promoter       AmpR promoter: bla
>Addgene plasmid #113037 | CMV-NLS-AcrIIA4 | depositor full sequence | sequence record 218015 | CMV-NLS-AcrIIA4 sequence 5716 bps
AGATCTCCCGATCCCCTATGGTGCACTCTCAGTACAATCTGCTCTGATGCCGCATAGTTAAGCCAGTATC
TGCTCCCTGCTTGTGTGTTGGAGGTCGCTGAGTAGTGCGCGAGCAAAATTTAAGCTACAACAAGGCAAGG
CTTGACCGACAATTGCATGAAGAATCTGCTTAGGGTTAGGCGTTTTGCGCTGCTTCGCGATGTACGGGCC
AGATATACGCGTTGACATTGATTATTGACTAGTTATTAATAGTAATCAATTACGGGGTCATTAGTTCATA
GCCCATATATGGAGTTCCGCGTTACATAACTTACGGTAAATGGCCCGCCTGGCTGACCGCCCAACGACCC
CCGCCCATTGACGTCAATAATGACGTATGTTCCCATAGTAACGCCAATAGGGACTTTCCATTGACGTCAA
TGGGTGGAGTATTTACGGTAAACTGCCCACTTGGCAGTACATCAAGTGTATCATATGCCAAGTACGCCCC
CTATTGACGTCAATGACGGTAAATGGCCCGCCTGGCATTATGCCCAGTACATGACCTTATGGGACTTTCC
TACTTGGCAGTACATCTACGTATTAGTCATCGCTATTACCATGGTGATGCGGTTTTGGCAGTACATCAAT
GGGCGTGGATAGCGGTTTGACTCACGGGGATTTCCAAGTCTCCACCCCATTGACGTCAATGGGAGTTTGT
TTTGGCACCAAAATCAACGGGACTTTCCAAAATGTCGTAACAACTCCGCCCCATTGACGCAAATGGGCGG
TAGGCGTGTACGGTGGGAGGTCTATATAAGCAGAGCTCTCTGGCTAACTAGAGAACCCACTGCTTACTGG
CTTATCGAAATTAATACGACTCACTATAGGGAGACCCAAGCTGGCTAGCATGGCCCCGAAGAAAAAGCGA
AAGGTGGGCGGAAGCGGAGGTTCCATGAACATTAACGACCTGATTCGGGAAATAAAGAACAAGGACTACA
CGGTCAAGCTGTCAGGCACCGACTCCAACTCTATAACACAGCTCATTATAAGGGTTAATAATGATGGCAA
CGAATATGTCATCTCTGAATCCGAGAATGAATCAATCGTGGAGAAATTCATCAGTGCATTTAAAAACGGC
TGGAACCAGGAGTACGAAGATGAGGAAGAGTTCTACAATGATATGCAAACTATCACACTGAAATCTGAGC
TGAACTAGCTCGAGCGGCCGCCACTGTGCTGGATATCTGCAGAATTCCACCACACTGGACTAGTGGATCC
GAGCTCGGTACCAAGCTTAAGTTTAAACCGCTGATCAGCCTCGACTGTGCCTTCTAGTTGCCAGCCATCT
GTTGTTTGCCCCTCCCCCGTGCCTTCCTTGACCCTGGAAGGTGCCACTCCCACTGTCCTTTCCTAATAAA
ATGAGGAAATTGCATCGCATTGTCTGAGTAGGTGTCATTCTATTCTGGGGGGTGGGGTGGGGCAGGACAG
CAAGGGGGAGGATTGGGAAGACAATAGCAGGCATGCTGGGGATGCGGTGGGCTCTATGGCTTCTGAGGCG
GAAAGAACCAGCTGGGGCTCTAGGGGGTATCCCC
[124 nt withheld, positions 1575-1698]
C
[91 nt withheld, positions 1700-1790]
A
[49 nt withheld, positions 1792-1840]
CCTTTGACGTTGGAGTCCACGTTCTTT
[37 nt withheld, positions 1868-1904]
ACCCTATCTCGGTCTATTCTTTTGATTTATAAGGGATTTTGCCGATTTCGGCCTATTGGTTAAAAAATGA
GCTGATTTAACAAAAATTTAACGCGAATTAATTCTGTGGAATGTGTGTCAGTTAGGGTGTGGAAAGTCCC
CAGGCTCCCCAGCAGGCAGAAGTATGCAAAGCATGCATCTCAATTAGTCAGCAACCAGGTGTGGAAAGTC
CCCAGGCTCCCCAGCAGGCAGAAGTATGCAAAGCATGCATCTCAATTAGTCAGCAACCATAGTCCCGCCC
CTAACTCCGCCCATCCCGCCCCTAACTCCGCCCAGTTCCGCCCATTCTCCGCCCCATGGCTGACTAATTT
TTTTTATTTATGCAGAGGCCGAGGCCGCCTCTGCCTCTGAGCTATTCCAGAAGTAGTGAGGAGGCTTTTT
TGGAGGCCTAGGCTTTTGCAAAAAGCTCCCGGGAGCTTGTATATCCATTTTCGGATCTGATCAAGAGACA
GGATGAGGATCGTTTCGCATGATTGAACAAGATGGATTGCACGCAGGTTCTCCGGCCGCTTGGGTGGAGA
GGCTATTCGGCTATGACTGGGCACAACAGACAATCGGCTGCTCTGATGCCGCCGTGTTCCGGCTGTCAGC
GCAGGGGCGCCCGGTTCTTTTTGTCAAGACCGACCTGTCCGGTGCCCTGAATGAACTGCAGGACGAGGCA
GCGCGGCTATCGTGGCTGGCCACGACGGGCGTTCCTTGCGCAGCTGTGCTCGACGTTGTCACTGAAGCGG
GAAGGGACTGGCTGCTATTGGGCGAAGTGCCGGGGCAGGATCTCCTGTCATCTCACCTTGCTCCTGCCGA
GAAAGTATCCATCATGGCTGATGCAATGCGGCGGCTGCATACGCTTGATCCGGCTACCTGCCCATTCGAC
CACCAAGCGAAACATCGCATCGAGCGAGCACGTACTCGGATGGAAGCCGGTCTTGTCGATCAGGATGATC
TGGACGAAGAGCATCAGGGGCTCGCGCCAGCCGAACTGTTCGCCAGGCTCAAGGCGCGCATGCCCGACGG
CGAGGATCTCGTCGTGACCCATGGCGATGCCTGCTTGCCGAATATCATGGTGGAAAATGGCCGCTTTTCT
GGATTCATCGACTGTGGCCGGCTGGGTGTGGCGGACCGCTATCAGGACATAGCGTTGGCTACCCGTGATA
TTGCTGAAGAGCTTGGCGGCGAATGGGCTGACCGCTTCCTCGTGCTTTACGGTATCGCCGCTCCCGATTC
GCAGCGCATCGCCTTCTATCGCCTTCTTGACGAGTTCTTCTGAGCGGGACTCTGGGGTTCGAAATGACCG
ACCAAGCGACGCCCAACCTGCCATCACGAGATTTCGATTCCACCGCCGCCTTCTATGAAAGGTTGGGCTT
CGGAATCGTTTTCCGGGACGCCGGCTGGATGATCCTCCAGCGCGGGGATCTCATGCTGGAGTTCTTCGCC
CACCCCAACTTGTTTATTGCAGCTTATAATGGTTACAAATAAAGCAATAGCATCACAAATTTCACAAATA
AAGCATTTTTTTCACTGCATTCTAGTTGTGGTTTGTCCAAACTCATCAATGTATCTTATCATGTCTGTAT
ACCGTCGACCTCTAGCTAGAGCTTGGCGTAATCATGGTCATAGCTGTTTCCTGTGTGAAATTGTTATCCG
CTCACAATTCCACACAACATACGAGCCGGAAGCATAAAGTGTAAAGCCTGGGGTGCCTAATGAGTGAGCT
AACTCACATTAATTGCGTTGCGCTCACTGCCCGCTTTCCAGTCGGGAAACCTGTCGTGCCAGCTGCATTA
ATGAATCGGCCAACGCGCGGGGAGAGGCGGTTTGCGTATTGGGCGCTCTTCCGCTTCCTCGCTCACTGAC
TCGCTGCGCTCGGTCGTTCGGCTGCGGCGAGCGGTATCAGCTCACTCAAAGGCGGTAATACGGTTATCCA
CAGAATCAGGGGATAACGCAGGAAAGAACATGTGAGCAAAAGGCCAGCAAAAGGCCAGGAACCGTAAAAA
GGCCGCGTTGCTGGCGTTTTTCCATAGGCTCCGCCCCCCTGACGAGCATCACAAAAATCGACGCTCAAGT
CAGAGGTGGCGAAACCCGACAGGACTATAAAGATACCAGGCGTTTCCCCCTGGAAGCTCCCTCGTGCGCT
CTCCTGTTCCGACCCTGCCGCTTACCGGATACCTGTCCGCCTTTCTCCCTTCGGGAAGCGTGGCGCTTTC
TCATAGCTCACGCTGTAGGTATCTCAGTTCGGTGTAGGTCGTTCGCTCCAAGCTGGGCTGTGTGCACGAA
CCCCCCGTTCAGCCCGACCGCTGCGCCTTATCCGGTAACTATCGTCTTGAGTCCAACCCGGTAAGACACG
ACTTATCGCCACTGGCAGCAGCCACTGGTAACAGGATTAGCAGAGCGAGGTATGTAGGCGGTGCTACAGA
GTTCTTGAAGTGGTGGCCTAACTACGGCTACACTAGAAGAACAGTATTTGGTATCTGCGCTCTGCTGAAG
CCAGTTACCTTCGGAAAAAGAGTTGGTAGCTCTTGATCCGGCAAACAAACCACCGCTGGTAGCGGTTTTT
TTGTTTGCAAGCAGCAGATTACGCGCAGAAAAAAAGGATCTCAAGAAGATCCTTTGATCTTTTCTACGGG
GTCTGACGCTCAGTGGAACGAAAACTCACGTTAAGGGATTTTGGTCATGAGATTATCAAAAAGGATCTTC
ACCTAGATCCTTTTAAATTAAAAATGAAGTTTTAAATCAATCTAAAGTATATATGAGTAAACTTGGTCTG
ACAGTTACCAATGCTTAATCAGTGAGGCACCTATCTCAGCGATCTGTCTATTTCGTTCATCCATAGTTGC
CTGACTCCCCGTCGTGTAGATAACTACGATACGGGAGGGCTTACCATCTGGCCCCAGTGCTGCAATGATA
CCGCGAGACCCACGCTCACCGGCTCCAGATTTATCAGCAATAAACCAGCCAGCCGGAAGGGCCGAGCGCA
GAAGTGGTCCTGCAACTTTATCCGCCTCCATCCAGTCTATTAATTGTTGCCGGGAAGCTAGAGTAAGTAG
TTCGCCAGTTAATAGTTTGCGCAACGTTGTTGCCATTGCTACAGGCATCGTGGTGTCACGCTCGTCGTTT
GGTATGGCTTCATTCAGCTCCGGTTCCCAACGATCAAGGCGAGTTACATGATCCCCCATGTTGTGCAAAA
AAGCGGTTAGCTCCTTCGGTCCTCCGATCGTTGTCAGAAGTAAGTTGGCCGCAGTGTTATCACTCATGGT
TATGGCAGCACTGCATAATTCTCTTACTGTCATGCCATCCGTAAGATGCTTTTCTGTGACTGGTGAGTAC
TCAACCAAGTCATTCTGAGAATAGTGTATGCGGCGACCGAGTTGCTCTTGCCCGGCGTCAATACGGGATA
ATACCGCGCCACATAGCAGAACTTTAAAAGTGCTCATCATTGGAAAACGTTCTTCGGGGCGAAAACTCTC
AAGGATCTTACCGCTGTTGAGATCCAGTTCGATGTAACCCACTCGTGCACCCAACTGATCTTCAGCATCT
TTTACTTTCACCAGCGTTTCTGGGTGAGCAAAAACAGGAAGGCAAAATGCCGCAAAAAAGGGAATAAGGG
CGACACGGAAATGTTGAATACTCATACTCTTCCTTTTTCAATATTATTGAAGCATTTATCAGGGTTATTG
TCTCATGAGCGGATACATATTTGAATGTATTTAGAAAAATAAACAAATAGGGGTTCCGCGCACATTTCCC
CGAAAAGTGCCACCTGACGTCGACGGATCGGG
