Features (pLannotate 1.2.2; 19 found; start..end, strand, type, name):
     17..69      -  misc_feature   bom (fragment): basis of mobility region from pBR322
    224..603     +  enhancer       CMV enhancer: human cytomegalovirus immediate early enhancer
    604..807     +  promoter       CMV promoter: human cytomegalovirus (CMV) immediate early promoter
    803..836     +  LTR            5' LTR (truncated) (fragment): truncated 5' long terminal repeat (LTR) from HIV-1
    852..870     +  promoter       T7 promoter: promoter for bacteriophage T7 RNA polymerase
   1305..1529    +  polyA_signal   bGH poly(A) signal: bovine growth hormone polyadenylation signal
   1533..1554    +  promoter       SV40 promoter (fragment): SV40 enhancer and early promoter
   1575..2003    +  rep_origin     f1 ori (sequence partly withheld): f1 bacteriophage origin of replication; arrow indicates direction of (+) strand synthesis
   2017..2346    +  promoter       SV40 promoter: SV40 enhancer and early promoter
   2413..3207    +  CDS            NeoR/KanR: aminoglycoside phosphotransferase from Tn5; aph(3')-II (or nptII); confers resistance to neomycin, kanamycin, and G418 (Geneticin®)
   3228..3386    +  CDS            ble (fragment): BLE_KLEPN - Experimental evidence at protein level: Swiss-Prot protein existence level 1. Binding protein with a strong affinity to the bleomycin family of antibiotics. Binds to CL990; an antimitotic-antibiotic compound. From Klebsiella pneumoniae.
   3381..3502    +  polyA_signal   SV40 poly(A) signal: SV40 polyadenylation signal
   3575..3591    -  protein_bind   lac operator: The lac repressor binds to the lac operator to inhibit transcription in E. coli. This inhibition can be relieved by adding lactose or isopropyl-β-D-thiogalactopyranoside (IPTG). lac repressor encoded by lacI
   3599..3629    -  promoter       lac promoter: promoter for the E. coli lac operon
   3644..3665    -  protein_bind   CAP binding site: CAP binding activates transcription in the presence of cAMP. E. coli catabolite activator protein
   3678..3770    -  CDS            lacI (fragment): lac repressor; lacI; The lac repressor binds to the lac operator to inhibit transcription in E. coli. This inhibition can be relieved by adding lactose or isopropyl-β-D-thiogalactopyranoside (IPTG).
   3953..4541    -  rep_origin     ori: high-copy-number ColE1/pMB1/pBR322/pUC origin of replication
   4712..5572    -  CDS            AmpR: β-lactamase; bla; confers resistance to ampicillin, carbenicillin, and related antibiotics
   5573..5677    -  promoter       AmpR promoter: bla
>Addgene plasmid #113037 | CMV-NLS-AcrIIA4 | addgene full sequence | sequence record 224732 | Addgene NGS Result
AGATCTCCCGATCCCCTATGGTGCACTCTCAGTACAATCTGCTCTGATGCCGCATAGTTAAGCCAGTATC
TGCTCCCTGCTTGTGTGTTGGAGGTCGCTGAGTAGTGCGCGAGCAAAATTTAAGCTACAACAAGGCAAGG
CTTGACCGACAATTGCATGAAGAATCTGCTTAGGGTTAGGCGTTTTGCGCTGCTTCGCGATGTACGGGCC
AGATATACGCGTTGACATTGATTATTGACTAGTTATTAATAGTAATCAATTACGGGGTCATTAGTTCATA
GCCCATATATGGAGTTCCGCGTTACATAACTTACGGTAAATGGCCCGCCTGGCTGACCGCCCAACGACCC
CCGCCCATTGACGTCAATAATGACGTATGTTCCCATAGTAACGCCAATAGGGACTTTCCATTGACGTCAA
TGGGTGGAGTATTTACGGTAAACTGCCCACTTGGCAGTACATCAAGTGTATCATATGCCAAGTACGCCCC
CTATTGACGTCAATGACGGTAAATGGCCCGCCTGGCATTATGCCCAGTACATGACCTTATGGGACTTTCC
TACTTGGCAGTACATCTACGTATTAGTCATCGCTATTACCATGGTGATGCGGTTTTGGCAGTACATCAAT
GGGCGTGGATAGCGGTTTGACTCACGGGGATTTCCAAGTCTCCACCCCATTGACGTCAATGGGAGTTTGT
TTTGGCACCAAAATCAACGGGACTTTCCAAAATGTCGTAACAACTCCGCCCCATTGACGCAAATGGGCGG
TAGGCGTGTACGGTGGGAGGTCTATATAAGCAGAGCTCTCTGGCTAACTAGAGAACCCACTGCTTACTGG
CTTATCGAAATTAATACGACTCACTATAGGGAGACCCAAGCTGGCTAGCATGGCCCCGAAGAAAAAGCGA
AAGGTGGGCGGAAGCGGAGGTTCCATGAACATTAACGACCTGATTCGGGAAATAAAGAACAAGGACTACA
CGGTCAAGCTGTCAGGCACCGACTCCAACTCTATAACACAGCTCATTATAAGGGTTAATAATGATGGCAA
CGAATATGTCATCTCTGAATCCGAGAATGAATCAATCGTGGAGAAATTCATCAGTGCATTTAAAAACGGC
TGGAACCAGGAGTACGAAGATGAGGAAGAGTTCTACAATGATATGCAAACTATCACACTGAAATCTGAGC
TGAACTAGCTCGAGCGGCCGCCACTGTGCTGGATATCTGCAGAATTCCACCACACTGGACTAGTGGATCC
GAGCTCGGTACCAAGCTTAAGTTTAAACCGCTGATCAGCCTCGACTGTGCCTTCTAGTTGCCAGCCATCT
GTTGTTTGCCCCTCCCCCGTGCCTTCCTTGACCCTGGAAGGTGCCACTCCCACTGTCCTTTCCTAATAAA
ATGAGGAAATTGCATCGCATTGTCTGAGTAGGTGTCATTCTATTCTGGGGGGTGGGGTGGGGCAGGACAG
CAAGGGGGAGGATTGGGAAGACAATAGCAGGCATGCTGGGGATGCGGTGGGCTCTATGGCTTCTGAGGCG
GAAAGAACCAGCTGGGGCTCTAGGGGGTATCCCC
[124 nt withheld, positions 1575-1698]
C
[91 nt withheld, positions 1700-1790]
A
[49 nt withheld, positions 1792-1840]
CCTTTGACGTTGGAGTCCACGTTCTTT
[37 nt withheld, positions 1868-1904]
ACCCTATCTCGGTCTATTCTTTTGATTTATAAGGGATTTTGCCGATTTCGGCCTATTGGTTAAAAAATGA
GCTGATTTAACAAAAATTTAACGCGAATTAATTCTGTGGAATGTGTGTCAGTTAGGGTGTGGAAAGTCCC
CAGGCTCCCCAGCAGGCAGAAGTATGCAAAGCATGCATCTCAATTAGTCAGCAACCAGGTGTGGAAAGTC
CCCAGGCTCCCCAGCAGGCAGAAGTATGCAAAGCATGCATCTCAATTAGTCAGCAACCATAGTCCCGCCC
CTAACTCCGCCCATCCCGCCCCTAACTCCGCCCAGTTCCGCCCATTCTCCGCCCCATGGCTGACTAATTT
TTTTTATTTATGCAGAGGCCGAGGCCGCCTCTGCCTCTGAGCTATTCCAGAAGTAGTGAGGAGGCTTTTT
TGGAGGCCTAGGCTTTTGCAAAAAGCTCCCGGGAGCTTGTATATCCATTTTCGGATCTGATCAAGAGACA
GGATGAGGATCGTTTCGCATGATTGAACAAGATGGATTGCACGCAGGTTCTCCGGCCGCTTGGGTGGAGA
GGCTATTCGGCTATGACTGGGCACAACAGACAATCGGCTGCTCTGATGCCGCCGTGTTCCGGCTGTCAGC
GCAGGGGCGCCCGGTTCTTTTTGTCAAGACCGACCTGTCCGGTGCCCTGAATGAACTGCAGGACGAGGCA
GCGCGGCTATCGTGACTGGCCACGACGGGCGTTCCTTGCGCAGCTGTGCTCGACGTTGTCACTGAAGCGG
GAAGGGACTGGCTGCTATTGGGCGAAGTGCCGGGGCAGGATCTCCTGTCATCTCACCTTGCTCCTGCCGA
GAAAGTATCCATCATGGCTGATGCAATGCGGCGGCTGCATACGCTTGATCCGGCTACCTGCCCATTCGAC
CACCAAGCGAAACATCGCATCGAGCGAGCACGTACTCGGATGGAAGCCGGTCTTGTCGATCAGGATGATC
TGGACGAAGAGCATCAGGGGCTCGCGCCAGCCGAACTGTTCGCCAGGCTCAAGGCGCGCATGCCCGACGG
CGAGGATCTCGTCGTGACCCATGGCGATGCCTGCTTGCCGAATATCATGGTGGAAAATGGCCGCTTTTCT
GGATTCATCGACTGTGGCCGGCTGGGTGTGGCGGACCGCTATCAGGACATAGCGTTGGCTACCCGTGATA
TTGCTGAAGAGCTTGGCGGCGAATGGGCTGACCGCTTCCTCGTGCTTTACGGTATCGCCGCTCCCGATTC
GCAGCGCATCGCCTTCTATCGCCTTCTTGACGAGTTCTTCTGAGCGGGACTCTGGGGTTCGAAATGACCG
ACCAAGCGACGCCCAACCTGCCATCACGAGATTTCGATTCCACCGCCGCCTTCTATGAAAGGTTGGGCTT
CGGAATCGTTTTCCGGGACGCCGGCTGGATGATCCTCCAGCGCGGGGATCTCATGCTGGAGTTCTTCGCC
CACCCCAACTTGTTTATTGCAGCTTATAATGGTTACAAATAAAGCAATAGCATCACAAATTTCACAAATA
AAGCATTTTTTTCACTGCATTCTAGTTGTGGTTTGTCCAAACTCATCAATGTATCTTATCATGTCTGTAT
ACCGTCGACCTCTAGCTAGAGCTTGGCGTAATCATGGTCATAGCTGTTTCCTGTGTGAAATTGTTATCCG
CTCACAATTCCACACAACATGCGAGCCGGAAGCATAAAGTGTAAAGCCTGGGGTGCCTAATGAGTGAGCT
AACTCACATTAATTGCGTTGCGCTCACTGCCCGCTTTCCAGTCGGGAAACCTGTCGTGCCAGCTGCATTA
ATGAATCGGCCAACGCGCGGGGAGAGGCGGTTTGCGTATTGGGCGCTCTTCCGCTTCCTCGCTCACTGAC
TCGCTGCGCTCGGTCGTTCGGCTGCGGCGAGCGGTATCAGCTCACTCAAAGGCGGTAATACGGTTATCCA
CAGAATCAGGGGATAACGCAGGAAAGAACATGTGAGCAAAAGGCCAGCAAAAGGCCAGGAACCGTAAAAA
GGCCGCGTTGCTGGCGTTTTTCCATAGGCTCCGCCCCCCTGACGAGCATCACAAAAATCGACGCTCAAGT
CAGAGGTGGCGAAACCCGACAGGACTATAAAGATACCAGGCGTTTCCCCCTGGAAGCTCCCTCGTGCGCT
CTCCTGTTCCGACCCTGCCGCTTACCGGATACCTGTCCGCCTTTCTCCCTTCGGGAAGCGTGGCGCTTTC
TCATAGCTCACGCTGTAGGTATCTCAGTTCGGTGTAGGTCGTTCGCTCCAAGCTGGGCTGTGTGCACGAA
CCCCCCGTTCAGCCCGACCGCTGCGCCTTATCCGGTAACTATCGTCTTGAGTCCAACCCGGTAAGACACG
ACTTATCGCCACTGGCAGCAGCCACTGGTAACAGGATTAGCAGAGCGAGGTATGTAGGCGGTGCTACAGA
GTTCTTGAAGTGGTGGCCTAACTACGGCTACACTAGAAGAACAGTATTTGGTATCTGCGCTCTGCTGAAG
CCAGTTACCTTCGGAAAAAGAGTTGGTAGCTCTTGATCCGGCAAACAAACCACCGCTGGTAGCGGTGGTT
TTTTTGTTTGCAAGCAGCAGATTACGCGCAGAAAAAAAGGATCTCAAGAAGATCCTTTGATCTTTTCTAC
GGGGTCTGACGCTCAGTGGAACGAAAACTCACGTTAAGGGATTTTGGTCATGAGATTATCAAAAAGGATC
TTCACCTAGATCCTTTTAAATTAAAAATGAAGTTTTAAATCAATCTAAAGTATATATGAGTAAACTTGGT
CTGACAGTTACCAATGCTTAATCAGTGAGGCACCTATCTCAGCGATCTGTCTATTTCGTTCATCCATAGT
TGCCTGACTCCCCGTCGTGTAGATAACTACGATACGGGAGGGCTTACCATCTGGCCCCAGTGCTGCAATG
ATACCGCGAGACCCACGCTCACCGGCTCCAGATTTATCAGCAATAAACCAGCCAGCCGGAAGGGCCGAGC
GCAGAAGTGGTCCTGCAACTTTATCCGCCTCCATCCAGTCTATTAATTGTTGCCGGGAAGCTAGAGTAAG
TAGTTCGCCAGTTAATAGTTTGCGCAACGTTGTTGCCATTGCTACAGGCATCGTGGTGTCACGCTCGTCG
TTTGGTATGGCTTCATTCAGCTCCGGTTCCCAACGATCAAGGCGAGTTACATGATCCCCCATGTTGTGCA
AAAAAGCGGTTAGCTCCTTCGGTCCTCCGATCGTTGTCAGAAGTAAGTTGGCCGCAGTGTTATCACTCAT
GGTTATGGCAGCACTGCATAATTCTCTTACTGTCATGCCATCCGTAAGATGCTTTTCTGTGACTGGTGAG
TACTCAACCAAGTCATTCTGAGAATAGTGTATGCGGCGACCGAGTTGCTCTTGCCCGGCGTCAATACGGG
ATAATACCGCGCCACATAGCAGAACTTTAAAAGTGCTCATCATTGGAAAACGTTCTTCGGGGCGAAAACT
CTCAAGGATCTTACCGCTGTTGAGATCCAGTTCGATGTAACCCACTCGTGCACCCAACTGATCTTCAGCA
TCTTTTACTTTCACCAGCGTTTCTGGGTGAGCAAAAACAGGAAGGCAAAATGCCGCAAAAAAGGGAATAA
GGGCGACACGGAAATGTTGAATACTCATACTCTTCCTTTTTCAATATTATTGAAGCATTTATCAGGGTTA
TTGTCTCATGAGCGGATACATATTTGAATGTATTTAGAAAAATAAACAAATAGGGGTTCCGCGCACATTT
CCCCGAAAAGTGCCACCTGACGTCGACGGATCGGG
